>Addgene plasmid #99491 | pAP686-1 | addgene full sequence | sequence record 193068 | Addgene NGS Result
CTTCCGCTTCCTCGCTCACTGACTCGCTGCGCTCGGTCGTTCGGCTGCGGCGAGCGGTATCAGCTCACTC
AAAGGCGGTAATACGGTTATCCACAGAATCAGGGGATAACGCAGGAAAGAACATGTGAGCAAAAGGCCAG
CAAAAGGCCAGGAACCGTAAAAAGGCCGCGTTGCTGGCGTTTTTCCATAGGCTCCGCCCCCCTGACGAGC
ATCACAAAAATCGACGCTCAAGTCAGAGGTGGCGAAACCCGACAGGACTATAAAGATACCAGGCGTTTCC
CCCTGGAAGCTCCCTCGTGCGCTCTCCTGTTCCGACCCTGCCGCTTACCGGATACCTGTCCGCCTTTCTC
CCTTCGGGAAGCGTGGCGCTTTCTCATAGCTCACGCTGTAGGTATCTCAGTTCGGTGTAGGTCGTTCGCT
CCAAGCTGGGCTGTGTGCACGAACCCCCCGTTCAGCCCGACCGCTGCGCCTTATCCGGTAACTATCGTCT
TGAGTCCAACCCGGTAAGACACGACTTATCGCCACTGGCAGCAGCCACTGGTAACAGGATTAGCAGAGCG
AGGTATGTAGGCGGTGCTACAGAGTTCTTGAAGTGGTGGCCTAACTACGGCTACACTAGAAGAACAGTAT
TTGGTATCTGCGCTCTGCTGAAGCCAGTTACCTTCGGAAAAAGAGTTGGTAGCTCTTGATCCGGCAAACA
AACCACCGCTGGTAGCGGTGGTTTTTTTGTTTGCAAGCAGCAGATTACGCGCAGAAAAAAAGGATCTCAA
GAAGATCCTTTGATCTTTTCTACGGGGTCTGACGCTCAGTGGAACGAAAACTCACGTTAAGGGATTTTGG
TCATGAGATTATCAAAAAGGATCTTCACCTAGATCCTTTTAAATTAAAAATGAAGTTTTAAATCAATCTA
AAGTATATATGAGTAAACTTGGTCTGACAGTTACCAATGCTTAATCAGTGAGGCACCTATCTCAGCGATC
TGTCTATTTCGTTCATCCATAGTTGCCTGACTCCCCGTCGTGTAGATAACTACGATACGGGAGGGCTTAC
CATCTGGCCCCAGTGCTGCAATGATACCGCGAGACCCACGCTCACCGGCTCCAGATTTATCAGCAATAAA
CCAGCCAGCCGGAAGGGCCGAGCGCAGAAGTGGTCCTGCAACTTTATCCGCCTCCATCCAGTCTATTAAT
TGTTGCCGGGAAGCTAGAGTAAGTAGTTCGCCAGTTAATAGTTTGCGCAACGTTGTTGCCATTGCTACAG
GCATCGTGGTGTCACGCTCGTCGTTTGGTATGGCTTCATTCAGCTCCGGTTCCCAACGATCAAGGCGAGT
TACATGATCCCCCATGTTGTGCAAAAAAGCGGTTAGCTCCTTCGGTCCTCCGATCGTTGTCAGAAGTAAG
TTGGCCGCAGTGTTATCACTCATGGTTATGGCAGCACTGCATAATTCTCTTACTGTCATGCCATCCGTAA
GATGCTTTTCTGTGACTGGTGAGTACTCAACCAAGTCATTCTGAGAATAGTGTATGCGGCGACCGAGTTG
CTCTTGCCCGGCGTCAATACGGGATAATACCGCGCCACATAGCAGAACTTTAAAAGTGCTCATCATTGGA
AAACGTTCTTCGGGGCGAAAACTCTCAAGGATCTTACCGCTGTTGAGATCCAGTTCGATGTAACCCACTC
GTGCACCCAACTGATCTTCAGCATCTTTTACTTTCACCAGCGTTTCTGGGTGAGCAAAAACAGGAAGGCA
AAATGCCGCAAAAAAGGGAATAAGGGCGACACGGAAATGTTGAATACTCATACTCTTCCTTTTTCAATAT
TATTGAAGCATTTATCAGGGTTATTGTCTCATGAGCGGATACATATTTGAATGTATTTAGAAAAATAAAC
AAATAGGGGTTCCGCGCACATTTCCCCGAAAAGTGCCACCTGACGTCTAAGAAACCATTATTATCATGAC
ATTAACCTATAAAAATAGGCGTATCACGAGGCCCTTTCGTCTCGCGCGTTTCGGTGATGACGGTGAAAAC
CTCTGACACATGCAGCTCCCGGAGACGGTCACAGCTTGTCTGTAAGCGGATGCCGGGAGCAGACAAGCCC
GTCAGGGCGCGTCAGCGGGTGTTGGCGGGTGTCGGGGCTGGCTTAACTATGCGGCATCAGAGCAGATTGT
ACTGAGAGTGCACCATATGCGGTGTGAAATACCGCACAGATGCGTAAGGAGAAAATACCGCATCAGGCGC
CATTCGCCATTCAGGCTGCGCAACTGTTGGGAAGGGCGATCGGTGCGGGCCTCTTCGCTATTACGCCAGC
TGGCGAAAGGGGGATGTGCTGCAAGGCGATTAAGTTGGGTAACGCCAGGGTTTTCCCAGTCACGACGTTG
TAAAACGACGGCCAGTGAATTCGAGCTCGGTACCCGGGGATCGAGAACCTCTACTTCCAAGGAGTGAGTA
AAGGAGAAGAACTTTTCACTGGAGTTGTCCCAATTCTTGTTGAATTAGATGGTGATGTTAATGGGCACAA
ATTTTCTGTCAGTGGAGAGGGTGAAGGTGATGCAACATACGGAAAACTTACCCTTAAATTTATTTGCACT
ACTGGAAAACTACCTGTTCCATGGCCAACACTTGTCACTACTCTGACCTACGGCGTGCAGTGCTTCAGCC
GGTACCCCGACCACATGAAGCAGCATGACTTTTTCAAGAGTGCCATGCCCGAAGGTTATGTACAGGAAAG
AACTATATTTTTCAAAGATGACGGGAACTACAAGACACGTGCTGAAGTCAAGTTTGAAGGTGATACCCTT
GTTAATAGAATCGAGTTAAAAGGTATTGATTTTAAAGAAGATGGAAACATTCTTGGACACAAATTGGAAT
ACAACTATAACTCACACAATGTATACATCATGGCAGACAAACAAAAGAATGGAATCAAAGTTAACTTCAA
AATTAGACACAACATTGAAGATGGAAGCGTTCAACTAGCAGACCATTATCAACAAAATACTCCAATTGGC
GATGGCCCTGTCCTTTTACCAGACAACCATTACCTGTCCACACAATCTGCCCTTTCGAAAGATCCCAACG
AAAAGAGAGACCACATGGTCCTTCTTGAGTTTGTAACAGCTGCTGGGATTACACTCGGCATGGACGAGCT
GTACAAGTACGTAGCCGGCGGAAAGCCAATCCCAAACCCTCTCCTCGGACTCGACTCCACTTGCCCGGGG
GATCGGTGGAGCTCCACCGGTGGCGGCCGCTCTAGAACTAGTGACTACAAAGACCATGACGGTGATTATA
AAGATCATGATATCGATTACAAGGATGACGATGACAAGGATCCTCTAGAGTCGACCTGCAGGCATGCAAG
CTTGGCGTAATCATGGTCATAGCTGTTTCCTGTGTGAAATTGTTATCCGCTCACAATTCCACACAACATA
CGAGCCGGAAGCATAAAGTGTAAAGCCTGGGGTGCCTAATGAGTGAGCTAACTCACATTAATTGCGTTGC
GCTCACTGCCCGCTTTCCAGTCGGGAAACCTGTCGTGCCAGCTGCATTAATGAATCGGCCAACGCGCGGG
GAGAGGCGGTTTGCGTATTGGGCGCT
Features (pLannotate 1.2.2; 14 found; start..end, strand, type, name):
    182..770     -  rep_origin     ori: high-copy-number ColE1/pMB1/pBR322/pUC origin of replication
    941..1801    -  CDS            AmpR: β-lactamase; bla; confers resistance to ampicillin, carbenicillin, and related antibiotics
   1802..1906    -  promoter       AmpR promoter: bla
   2001..2036    +  CDS            rop (fragment): Rop protein, which maintains plasmids at low copy number; rop
   2138..2237    +  misc_feature   bom (fragment): basis of mobility region from pBR322
   2243..2400    -  CDS            lacZα (fragment): LacZα fragment of β-galactosidase; lacZ fragment
   2444..3157    +  CDS            EGFP: EGFP is a basic (constitutively fluorescent) green fluorescent protein published in 1996, derived from Aequorea victoria. It is reported to be a rapidly-maturing weak dimer with moderate acid sensitivity.
   3238..3263    +  misc_feature   MCS (fragment): pBluescript multiple cloning site
   3263..3328    +  CDS            3xFLAG: three tandem FLAG® epitope tags, followed by an enterokinase cleavage site
   3328..3363    +  misc_feature   MCS (fragment): pUC18/19 multiple cloning site
   3400..3416    -  protein_bind   lac operator: The lac repressor binds to the lac operator to inhibit transcription in E. coli. This inhibition can be relieved by adding lactose or isopropyl-β-D-thiogalactopyranoside (IPTG). lac repressor encoded by lacI
   3424..3454    -  promoter       lac promoter: promoter for the E. coli lac operon
   3469..3490    -  protein_bind   CAP binding site: CAP binding activates transcription in the presence of cAMP. E. coli catabolite activator protein
   3503..3595    -  CDS            lacI (fragment): lac repressor; lacI; The lac repressor binds to the lac operator to inhibit transcription in E. coli. This inhibition can be relieved by adding lactose or isopropyl-β-D-thiogalactopyranoside (IPTG).
