[The description below was written by a language model from this plasmid's Addgene catalogue record and pLannotate feature annotations shown in this document.]
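Description:
pAP686-1 is a small (about 3.6 kb) pUC19-based plasmid that is catalogued as a bacterial expression vector, although its content points to a role as a storage and template plasmid for a composite protein-tagging cassette. It replicates in E. coli from the high-copy ColE1/pUC origin and is selected with ampicillin through the β-lactamase gene and its native promoter. The remaining backbone annotations (lac promoter, lac operator, CAP binding site, and fragments of lacZα, lacI, rop and bom) are standard pUC remnants. The lac promoter lies on the opposite strand from the insert, and no promoter is annotated in the sense orientation upstream of the tag cassette, so the cassette does not appear to be set up as an expression unit in its own right.

The insert, placed in the pUC multiple cloning site by ligation-independent cloning and flanked by the M13 forward and reverse primer sites, is described as TEV::eGFP::RE::V5::linker::3XFlag. It therefore combines a TEV protease cleavage site, EGFP for live fluorescence imaging, a V5 epitope, a linker and a triple FLAG epitope for detection or affinity purification. The element between eGFP and V5 is written "ER" in the purpose field and "RE" in the insert name, and the record does not define it. The automated feature table identifies only EGFP and 3xFLAG; the TEV site, V5 tag and linker are not annotated, though unannotated sequence flanking EGFP could accommodate them.

The associated publication concerns CRISPR-Cas9 genome editing in C. elegans with linear repair templates. This suggests that the cassette is meant to be amplified as a donor for knocking the tag into endogenous nematode genes, although the record does not say so explicitly.
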