Addgene plasmid #99491: pAP686-1
Purpose: TEV::eGFP::ER::V5::linker::3XFlag
Depositing lab: Geraldine Seydoux. Depositing organization: Johns Hopkins University and School of Medicine. Publication: Precision genome editing using CRISPR-Cas9 and linear repair templates in C. elegans. Paix A, Folkmann A, Seydoux G. Methods. 2017 May 15;121-122:86-93. doi: 10.1016/j.ymeth.2017.03.023. Epub 2017 Apr 7. PubMed 28392263.
Backbone
  Vector backbone: pUC19
  Vector type: Bacterial Expression
Growth in bacteria
  Bacterial resistance: Ampicillin, 100 μg/mL
  Growth temperature: 37°C
  Growth strain: DH5alpha
  Copy number: High Copy
Gene/Insert
  Gene/Insert name: TEV::eGFP::RE::V5::linker::3XFlag
  Species: C. elegans (nematode)
  Cloning method: Ligation Independent Cloning
  Sequencing primers: 5′ M13pUC-Fwd; 3′ M13pUC-Rev
Terms and licenses: Academic/Nonprofit Terms; Industry Terms: Not Available to Industry
How to cite: pAP686-1 was a gift from Geraldine Seydoux (Addgene plasmid # 99491 ; http://n2t.net/addgene:99491 ; RRID:Addgene_99491)
