>Addgene plasmid #99491 | pAP686-1 | depositor partial sequence | sequence record 182224 | Insert + 15bp up/downstream in Plasmid. See for details the File S1 from Paix et al, Methods 2017
CGGTACCCGGGGATCGAGAACCTCTACTTCCAAGGAGTGAGTAAAGGAGAAGAACTTTTCACTGGAGTTG
TCCCAATTCTTGTTGAATTAGATGGTGATGTTAATGGGCACAAATTTTCTGTCAGTGGAGAGGGTGAAGG
TGATGCAACATACGGAAAACTTACCCTTAAATTTATTTGCACTACTGGAAAACTACCTGTTCCATGGCCA
ACACTTGTCACTACTCTGACCTACGGCGTGCAGTGCTTCAGCCGGTACCCCGACCACATGAAGCAGCATG
ACTTTTTCAAGAGTGCCATGCCCGAAGGTTATGTACAGGAAAGAACTATATTTTTCAAAGATGACGGGAA
CTACAAGACACGTGCTGAAGTCAAGTTTGAAGGTGATACCCTTGTTAATAGAATCGAGTTAAAAGGTATT
GATTTTAAAGAAGATGGAAACATTCTTGGACACAAATTGGAATACAACTATAACTCACACAATGTATACA
TCATGGCAGACAAACAAAAGAATGGAATCAAAGTTAACTTCAAAATTAGACACAACATTGAAGATGGAAG
CGTTCAACTAGCAGACCATTATCAACAAAATACTCCAATTGGCGATGGCCCTGTCCTTTTACCAGACAAC
CATTACCTGTCCACACAATCTGCCCTTTCGAAAGATCCCAACGAAAAGAGAGACCACATGGTCCTTCTTG
AGTTTGTAACAGCTGCTGGGATTACACTCGGCATGGACGAGCTGTACAAGTACGTAGCCGGCGGAAAGCC
AATCCCAAACCCTCTCCTCGGACTCGACTCCACTTGCCCGGGGGATCGGTGGAGCTCCACCGGTGGCGGC
CGCTCTAGAACTAGTGACTACAAAGACCATGACGGTGATTATAAAGATCATGATATCGATTACAAGGATG
ACGATGACAAGGATCCTCTAGAGTCG
